>Addgene plasmid #19063 | pGEX-2TK-YAP-Ag | addgene partial sequence | sequence record 24960 | pGEX-5 5'-GGGCTGGCAAGCCACGTTTGGTG-3'
GCANCTCAAATCGGATCTGGTTCCGCGTGGATCTCGTCGTGCATCTGTTGGATCCTTACCAACACTGGAG
CAGGATGGTGGGACTCAAAATCCAGTGTCTTCTCCCGGGATGTCTCAGGAATTGAGAACAATGACGACCA
ATAGCTCAGATCCTTTCCTTAACAGTGGCACCTATCACTCTCGAGATGAGAGTACAGACAGTGGACTAAG
CATGAGCAGCTACAGTGTCCCTCGAACCCCAGATGACTTCCTGAACAGTGTGGATGAGATGGATACAGGT
GATACTATCAACCAAAGCACCCTGCCCTCACAGCAGAACCGTTTCCCAGACTACCTTGAAGCCATTCCTG
GGACAAATGTGGACCTTGGAACACTGGAAGGAGATGGAATGAACATAGAAGGAGAGGAGCTGATGCCAAG
TCTGCAGGAAGCTTTGAGTTCTGACATCCTTAATGACATGGAGTCTGTTTTGGCTGCCACCAAGCTAGAT
AAAGAAAGCTTTGAATTCATCGTGACTGACTGACGATCTGCCTCGCGCGTTTCGGTGATGACGGTGAAAA
CCTCTGACACATGCAGCTCCCGGAGACGGTCACAGCTTGTCTGTAAGCGGATGCCGGGAGCAGACAAGCC
CGTCAGGGCGCGTCAGCGGGTGTTGGCGGGTGTCGGGGCGCAGCCATGACCCAGTCACGTAGCGATAGCG
GAGTGTATAATTCTTGAAGACGAAAGGGCCTCGTGATACGCCTATTTTTATAGGTTAATGTCATGATAAT
AATGGTTTCTTAGACGTCAGGTGGCACTTTTCGGGGAATGTGCGCGGACCCTATTGNTTATTTTCTAAAC
TTCAATNNG
