[The description below was written by a language model from this plasmid's Addgene catalogue record.]
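Description:
pGEX-2TK-YAP-Ag is a bacterial expression plasmid built on the commercial pGEX-2TK backbone (about 5 kb without insert) and designed to produce a glutathione S-transferase fusion protein in E. coli. It is maintained as a high-copy plasmid under ampicillin selection. The record provides no feature table, so the promoter, origin and other backbone elements are not listed explicitly. As a general matter, pGEX-series vectors drive the GST fusion from an IPTG-inducible tac promoter, carry lacI for repression, and replicate from a pBR322-type origin. The 2TK variant is known for placing a thrombin cleavage site and a protein kinase A recognition site between GST and the cloning sites.

The insert is a 444 bp segment of human YAP1 (Yes-kinase associated protein, also called YAP65), derived from the YAP2 isoform and cloned between the BamHI and EcoRI sites. This places it in frame behind the backbone-encoded N-terminal GST tag. At 444 bp the insert encodes only a portion of YAP rather than the full-length protein, but the record does not state which residues or domains are covered. The "Ag" in the name suggests that the fragment was intended as an antigen, for example for raising or purifying YAP antibodies, though this purpose is not stated explicitly. More generally, the construct is suited to expressing a GST-YAP fragment and purifying it on glutathione resin for biochemical work. The associated publication concerns regulation of YAP's apoptotic function by the Mst2 and Lats kinases.
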