Addgene plasmid #19063: pGEX-2TK-YAP-Ag
Depositing lab: Marius Sudol. Depositing organization: Geisinger Health Center. Publication: Mst2 and Lats kinases regulate apoptotic function of Yes kinase-associated protein (YAP). Oka T, Mazack V, Sudol M. J Biol Chem. 2008 Oct 10;283(41):27534-27546. doi: 10.1074/jbc.M804380200. Epub 2008 Jul 17. PubMed 18640976.
Backbone
  Vector backbone: pGEX-2TK
  Backbone manufacturer: Pharmacia
  Backbone size w/o insert (bp): 4969
  Vector type: Bacterial Expression
Growth in bacteria
  Bacterial resistance: Ampicillin, 100 μg/mL
  Growth temperature: 37°C
  Growth strain: DH5alpha
  Copy number: High Copy
Gene/Insert
  Gene/Insert name: Yes-kinase associated protein (alt names: YAP2, YAP65; YAP2 isoform)
  Species: H. sapiens (human)
  Insert size (bp): 444
  GenBank ID: NM_006106
  Entrez Gene: YAP1 (a.k.a. COB1, YAP, YAP-1, YAP2, YAP65, YKI)
  Tag / fusion protein: GST (N terminal on backbone)
  Cloning method: Restriction Enzyme; 5′ cloning site BamHI (unknown if destroyed); 3′ cloning site EcoRI (unknown if destroyed)
  Sequencing primers: 5′ N/A
Terms and licenses: Academic/Nonprofit Terms; Industry Terms: Not Available to Industry
How to cite: pGEX-2TK-YAP-Ag was a gift from Marius Sudol (Addgene plasmid # 19063 ; http://n2t.net/addgene:19063 ; RRID:Addgene_19063)
